Addgene plasmid #131786: pLenti-CreLite
Purpose: Lentiviral vector expressing CreLite, driven by CBh promoter
Depositing lab: George Eisenhoffer. Depositing organization: University of Texas MD Anderson Cancer Center. Publication: CreLite: An optogenetically controlled Cre/loxP system using red light. Yen ST, Trimmer KA, Aboul-Fettouh N, Mullen RD, Culver JC, Dickinson ME, Behringer RR, Eisenhoffer GT. Dev Dyn. 2020 Nov;249(11):1394-1403. doi: 10.1002/dvdy.232. Epub 2020 Aug 31. PubMed 32745301.
Backbone
  Vector backbone: pLV
  Backbone manufacturer: VectorBuilder
  Backbone size w/o insert (bp): 9000
  Total vector size (bp): 12455
  Vector type: Mammalian Expression, Lentiviral, Cre/Lox, Synthetic Biology
  Selectable markers: Puromycin ; mTagBFP2
Growth in bacteria
  Bacterial resistance: Ampicillin, 100 μg/mL
  Growth temperature: 37°C
  Growth strain: NEB Stable
  Copy number: High Copy
Gene/Insert
  Gene/Insert name: PhyBCreC-P2A-PIF6CreN (alt name: CreALite)
  Species: A. thaliana (mustard weed), Synthetic; Bacteriophage P1
  Insert size (bp): 3507
  GenBank ID: 816394 825382
  Promoter: CBh
  Cloning method: Gateway Cloning
  Sequencing primers: 5′ CBh_F: ttctgcttcactctccccatc; 3′ attB2: ccactttgtacaagaaagctgggt
Resource information
  A portion of this plasmid was derived from a plasmid made by: This plasmid is designed by Shuo-Ting Yen and subcloned by VectorBuilder.
Terms and licenses: Academic/Nonprofit Terms; Industry Terms: Not Available to Industry
Depositor comments: Read the preprint at bioRxiv: doi.org/10.1101/823971.
How to cite: pLenti-CreLite was a gift from George Eisenhoffer (Addgene plasmid # 131786 ; http://n2t.net/addgene:131786 ; RRID:Addgene_131786)
