[The description below was written by a language model from this plasmid's Addgene catalogue record and pLannotate feature annotations shown in this document.]
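Description:
pLenti-CreLite is a third-generation-style, self-inactivating HIV-1 lentiviral transfer plasmid of about 12.5 kb, built on a commercial pLV backbone. It delivers a red-light-controlled split Cre recombinase to mammalian cells. In bacteria it is maintained through a high-copy ColE1/pUC origin and selected with ampicillin resistance; an f1 origin and an SV40 origin are also present in the backbone. The viral genome is transcribed from an RSV promoter fused to a truncated 5' LTR. It carries the Ψ packaging signal with a partial gag sequence, the RRE for Rev-dependent export, a cPPT/CTS, a WPRE and a ΔU3 3' LTR followed by an SV40 polyadenylation signal.

The payload was assembled by Gateway recombination and sits between attB sites. It is driven by the CBh promoter, annotated here as a CMV enhancer, a chicken β-actin promoter and a hybrid CBA/MVM intron. A single open reading frame encodes an Arabidopsis phytochrome B fragment fused to the larger C-terminal portion of bacteriophage P1 Cre, a P2A peptide (named in the insert but not separately annotated), and a PIF6 fragment fused to the short N-terminal Cre portion. Ribosomal skipping at the 2A yields the two halves as separate proteins. Because PhyB and PIF6 associate under red light, illumination is intended to bring the Cre fragments together and restore recombination at loxP sites.

A second cassette uses the CMV enhancer/promoter to express a TagBFP-type blue fluorescent protein (catalogued as mTagBFP2) linked by T2A to puromycin N-acetyltransferase, allowing transduced cells to be identified by fluorescence or selected with the drug. The depositor and repository sequences differ by one nucleotide in length and carry identical annotations.
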