Features (pLannotate 1.2.2; 38 found; start..end, strand, type, name):
      3..229     +  promoter       RSV promoter: Rous sarcoma virus enhancer/promoter
    230..410     +  LTR            5' LTR (truncated): truncated 5' long terminal repeat (LTR) from HIV-1
    457..582     +  misc_feature   HIV-1 Ψ: packaging signal of human immunodeficiency virus type 1
    566..929     +  CDS            HIV-1 gag (fragment): gag protein from human immunodeficiency virus 1; gag
   1075..1308    +  misc_feature   RRE: The Rev response element (RRE) of HIV-1 allows for Rev-dependent mRNA export from the nucleus to the cytoplasm.
   1685..1785    +  CDS            Rev (fragment): human immunodeficiency virus 1 (HIV-1) Rev protein; rev; enhances nuclear export of unspliced and incompletely spliced viral mRNAs
   1803..1920    +  misc_feature   cPPT/CTS: central polypurine tract and central termination sequence of HIV-1
   1929..1949    +  protein_bind   attB4: mutant version of attB; core recombination site for the Gateway® BP reaction BP Clonase™
   1950..2235    +  enhancer       CMV enhancer: human cytomegalovirus immediate early enhancer; contains an 18-bp deletion relative to the standard CMV enhancer
   2237..2514    +  promoter       chicken β-actin promoter: No description available
   2515..2742    +  intron         hybrid intron: hybrid between chicken β-actin (CBA) and minute virus of mice (MMV) introns (Gray et al., 2011)
   2748..2768    +  protein_bind   attB1: mutant version of attB; core recombination site for the Gateway® BP reaction BP Clonase™
   2802..4661    +  CDS            PHYB (fragment): PHYB_ARATH - Also known as HY3 From Arabidopsis thaliana (Mouse-ear cress).
   4770..5621    +  CDS            Cre (fragment): site-specific recombinase Cre is a site-specific recombinase from bacteriophage P1. Recombination occurs at loxP sequences.
   5712..6008    +  CDS            PIF6 (fragment): PIF6_ARATH - Also known as BHLH132, EN111, PIL2. Experimental evidence at protein level: Swiss-Prot protein existence level 1. From Arabidopsis thaliana (Mouse-ear cress).
   6117..6281    +  CDS            cre (fragment): RECR_BPP1 - Experimental evidence at protein level: Swiss-Prot protein existence level 1. Catalyzes site-specific recombination between two 34-base- pair LOXP sites. Its role is to maintain the phage genome as a monomeric unit-copy plasmid in the lysogenic state. From Escherichia phage P1 (Bacteriophage P1).
   6285..6309    -  protein_bind   attB2: mutant version of attB; recombination site for the Gateway® BP reaction BP Clonase™
   6369..6672    +  enhancer       CMV enhancer: human cytomegalovirus immediate early enhancer
   6673..6876    +  promoter       CMV promoter: human cytomegalovirus (CMV) immediate early promoter
   6904..7602    +  CDS            TagBFP: TagBFP is a basic (constitutively fluorescent) blue fluorescent protein published in 2008, derived from Entacmaea quadricolor. It is reported to be a very rapidly-maturing monomer with very low acid sensitivity.
   7612..7665    +  CDS            T2A: 2A peptide from Thosea asigna virus capsid protein Eukaryotic ribosomes fail to insert a peptide bond between the Gly and Pro residues, yielding separate polypeptides.
   7666..8265    +  CDS            PuroR: puromycin N-acetyltransferase; pac from Streptomyces alboniger; confers resistance to puromycin
   8299..8887    +  misc_feature   WPRE: woodchuck hepatitis virus posttranscriptional regulatory element
   8954..8973    +  misc_feature   cPPT/CTS (fragment): central polypurine tract and central termination sequence of HIV-1
   8975..9208    +  LTR            3' LTR (ΔU3): self-inactivating 3' long terminal repeat (LTR) from HIV-1
   9280..9401    +  polyA_signal   SV40 poly(A) signal: SV40 polyadenylation signal
   9441..9576    +  rep_origin     SV40 ori: SV40 origin of replication
   9597..9615    -  promoter       T7 promoter: promoter for bacteriophage T7 RNA polymerase
   9623..9778    +  CDS            lacZα (fragment): LacZα fragment of β-galactosidase; lacZ fragment
   9783..10211   +  rep_origin     f1 ori (sequence partly withheld): f1 bacteriophage origin of replication; arrow indicates direction of (+) strand synthesis
  10264..10368   +  promoter       AmpR promoter: bla
  10369..11229   +  CDS            AmpR: β-lactamase; bla; confers resistance to ampicillin, carbenicillin, and related antibiotics
  11400..11988   +  rep_origin     ori: high-copy-number ColE1/pMB1/pBR322/pUC origin of replication
  12171..12263   +  CDS            lacI (fragment): lac repressor; lacI; The lac repressor binds to the lac operator to inhibit transcription in E. coli. This inhibition can be relieved by adding lactose or isopropyl-β-D-thiogalactopyranoside (IPTG).
  12276..12297   +  protein_bind   CAP binding site: CAP binding activates transcription in the presence of cAMP. E. coli catabolite activator protein
  12312..12342   +  promoter       lac promoter: promoter for the E. coli lac operon
  12346..12368   +  protein_bind   lac operator (fragment): The lac repressor binds to the lac operator to inhibit transcription in E. coli. This inhibition can be relieved by adding lactose or isopropyl-β-D-thiogalactopyranoside (IPTG). lac repressor encoded by lacI
  12411..12429   +  promoter       T3 promoter: promoter for bacteriophage T3 RNA polymerase
>Addgene plasmid #131786 | pLenti-CreLite | depositor full sequence | sequence record 254377 | pLenti-CreLite sequence 12454 bps
AATGTAGTCTTATGCAATACTCTTGTAGTCTTGCAACATGGTAACGATGAGTTAGCAACATGCCTTACAA
GGAGAGAAAAAGCACCGTGCATGCCGATTGGTGGAAGTAAGGTGGTACGATCGTGCCTTATTAGGAAGGC
AACAGACGGGTCTGACATGGATTGGACGAACCACTGAATTGCCGCATTGCAGAGATATTGTATTTAAGTG
CCTAGCTCGATACATAAACGGGTCTCTCTGGTTAGACCAGATCTGAGCCTGGGAGCTCTCTGGCTAACTA
GGGAACCCACTGCTTAAGCCTCAATAAAGCTTGCCTTGAGTGCTTCAAGTAGTGTGTGCCCGTCTGTTGT
GTGACTCTGGTAACTAGAGATCCCTCAGACCCTTTTAGTCAGTGTGGAAAATCTCTAGCAGTGGCGCCCG
AACAGGGACTTGAAAGCGAAAGGGAAACCAGAGGAGCTCTCTCGACGCAGGACTCGGCTTGCTGAAGCGC
GCACGGCAAGAGGCGAGGGGCGGCGACTGGTGAGTACGCCAAAAATTTTGACTAGCGGAGGCTAGAAGGA
GAGAGATGGGTGCGAGAGCGTCAGTATTAAGCGGGGGAGAATTAGATCGCGATGGGAAAAAATTCGGTTA
AGGCCAGGGGGAAAGAAAAAATATAAATTAAAACATATAGTATGGGCAAGCAGGGAGCTAGAACGATTCG
CAGTTAATCCTGGCCTGTTAGAAACATCAGAAGGCTGTAGACAAATACTGGGACAGCTACAACCATCCCT
TCAGACAGGATCAGAAGAACTTAGATCATTATATAATACAGTAGCAACCCTCTATTGTGTGCATCAAAGG
ATAGAGATAAAAGACACCAAGGAAGCTTTAGACAAGATAGAGGAAGAGCAAAACAAAAGTAAGACCACCG
CACAGCAAGCGGCCGCTGATCTTCAGACCTGGAGGAGGAGATATGAGGGACAATTGGAGAAGTGAATTAT
ATAAATATAAAGTAGTAAAAATTGAACCATTAGGAGTAGCACCCACCAAGGCAAAGAGAAGAGTGGTGCA
GAGAGAAAAAAGAGCAGTGGGAATAGGAGCTTTGTTCCTTGGGTTCTTGGGAGCAGCAGGAAGCACTATG
GGCGCAGCGTCAATGACGCTGACGGTACAGGCCAGACAATTATTGTCTGGTATAGTGCAGCAGCAGAACA
ATTTGCTGAGGGCTATTGAGGCGCAACAGCATCTGTTGCAACTCACAGTCTGGGGCATCAAGCAGCTCCA
GGCAAGAATCCTGGCTGTGGAAAGATACCTAAAGGATCAACAGCTCCTGGGGATTTGGGGTTGCTCTGGA
AAACTCATTTGCACCACTGCTGTGCCTTGGAATGCTAGTTGGAGTAATAAATCTCTGGAACAGATTTGGA
ATCACACGACCTGGATGGAGTGGGACAGAGAAATTAACAATTACACAAGCTTAATACACTCCTTAATTGA
AGAATCGCAAAACCAGCAAGAAAAGAATGAACAAGAATTATTGGAATTAGATAAATGGGCAAGTTTGTGG
AATTGGTTTAACATAACAAATTGGCTGTGGTATATAAAATTATTCATAATGATAGTAGGAGGCTTGGTAG
GTTTAAGAATAGTTTTTGCTGTACTTTCTATAGTGAATAGAGTTAGGCAGGGATATTCACCATTATCGTT
TCAGACCCACCTCCCAACCCCGAGGGGACCCGACAGGCCCGAAGGAATAGAAGAAGAAGGTGGAGAGAGA
GACAGAGACAGATCCATTCGATTAGTGAACGGATCTCGACGGTATCGCTAGCTTTTAAAAGAAAAGGGGG
GATTGGGGGGTACAGTGCAGGGGAAAGAATAGTAGACATAATAGCAACAGACATACAAACTAAAGAATTA
CAAAAACAAATTACAAAAATTCAAAATTTTACTAGTATCAACTTTGTATAGAAAAGTTGCGTTACATAAC
TTACGGTAAATGGCCCGCCTGGCTGACCGCCCAACGACCCCCGCCCATTGACGTCAATAGTAACGCCAAT
AGGGACTTTCCATTGACGTCAATGGGTGGAGTATTTACGGTAAACTGCCCACTTGGCAGTACATCAAGTG
TATCATATGCCAAGTACGCCCCCTATTGACGTCAATGACGGTAAATGGCCCGCCTGGCATTGTGCCCAGT
ACATGACCTTATGGGACTTTCCTACTTGGCAGTACATCTACGTATTAGTCATCGCTATTACCATGGTCGA
GGTGAGCCCCACGTTCTGCTTCACTCTCCCCATCTCCCCCCCCTCCCCACCCCCAATTTTGTATTTATTT
ATTTTTTAATTATTTTGTGCAGCGATGGGGGCGGGGGGGGGGGGGGGGCGCGCGCCAGGCGGGGCGGGGC
GGGGCGAGGGGCGGGGCGGGGCGAGGCGGAGAGGTGCGGCGGCAGCCAATCAGAGCGGCGCGCTCCGAAA
GTTTCCTTTTATGGCGAGGCGGCGGCGGCGGCGGCCCTATAAAAAGCGAAGCGCGCGGCGGGCGGGAGTC
GCTGCGCGCTGCCTTCGCCCCGTGCCCCGCTCCGCCGCCGCCTCGCGCCGCCCGCCCCGGCTCTGACTGA
CCGCGTTACTCCCACAGGTGAGCGGGCGGGACGGCCCTTCTCCTCCGGGCTGTAATTAGCTGAGCAAGAG
GTAAGGGTTTAAGGGATGGTTGGTTGGTGGGGTATTAATGTTTAATTACCTGGAGCACCTGCCTGAAATC
ACTTTTTTTCAGGTTGGCAAGTTTGTACAAAAAAGCAGGCTGCCACCATGCCCAAGAAGAAGAGGAAGGT
GGTTTCCGGAGTCGGGGGTAGTGGCGGTGGCCGTGGCGGTGGCCGTGGCGGAGAAGAAGAACCGTCGTCA
AGTCACACTCCTAATAACCGAAGAGGAGGAGAACAAGCTCAATCGTCGGGAACGAAATCTCTCAGACCAA
GAAGCAACACTGAATCAATGAGCAAAGCAATTCAACAGTACACCGTCGACGCAAGACTCCACGCCGTTTT
CGAACAATCCGGCGAATCAGGGAAATCATTCGACTACTCACAATCACTCAAAACGACGACGTACGGTTCC
TCTGTACCTGAGCAACAGATCACAGCTTATCTCTCTCGAATCCAGCGAGGTGGTTACATTCAGCCTTTCG
GATGTATGATCGCCGTCGATGAATCCAGTTTCCGGATCATCGGTTACAGTGAAAACGCCAGAGAAATGTT
AGGGATTATGCCTCAATCTGTTCCTACTCTTGAGAAACCTGAGATTCTAGCTATGGGAACTGATGTGAGA
TCTTTGTTCACTTCTTCGAGCTCGATTCTACTCGAGCGTGCTTTCGTTGCTCGAGAGATTACCTTGTTAA
ATCCGGTTTGGATCCATTCCAAGAATACTGGTAAACCGTTTTACGCCATTCTTCATAGGATTGATGTTGG
TGTTGTTATTGATTTAGAGCCAGCTAGAACTGAAGATCCTGCGCTTTCTATTGCTGGTGCTGTTCAATCG
CAGAAACTCGCGGTTCGTGCGATTTCTCAGTTACAGGCTCTTCCTGGTGGAGATATTAAGCTTTTGTGTG
ACACTGTCGTGGAAAGTGTGAGGGACTTGACTGGTTATGATCGTGTTATGGTTTATAAGTTTCATGAAGA
TGAGCATGGAGAAGTTGTAGCTGAGAGTAAACGAGATGATTTAGAGCCTTATATTGGACTGCATTATCCT
GCTACTGATATTCCTCAAGCGTCAAGGTTCTTGTTTAAGCAGAACCGTGTCCGAATGATAGTAGATTGCA
ATGCCACACCTGTTCTTGTGGTCCAGGACGATAGGCTAACTCAGTCTATGTGCTTGGTTGGTTCTACTCT
TAGGGCTCCTCATGGTTGTCACTCTCAGTATATGGCTAACATGGGATCTATTGCGTCTTTAGCAATGGCG
GTTATAATCAATGGAAATGAAGATGATGGGAGCAATGTAGCTAGTGGAAGAAGCTCGATGAGGCTTTGGG
GTTTGGTTGTTTGCCATCACACTTCTTCTCGCTGCATACCGTTTCCGCTAAGGTATGCTTGTGAGTTTTT
GATGCAGGCTTTCGGTTTACAGTTAAACATGGAATTGCAGTTAGCTTTGCAAATGTCAGAGAAACGCGTT
TTGAGAACGCAGACACTGTTATGTGATATGCTTCTGCGTGACTCGCCTGCTGGAATTGTTACACAGAGTC
CCAGTATCATGGACTTAGTGAAATGTGACGGTGCAGCATTTCTTTACCACGGGAAGTATTACCCGTTGGG
TGTTGCTCCTAGTGAAGTTCAGATAAAAGATGTTGTGGAGTGGTTGCTTGCGAATCATGCGGATTCAACC
GGATTAAGCACTGATAGTTTAGGCGATGCGGGGTATCCCGGTGCAGCTGCGTTAGGGGATGCTGTGTGCG
GTATGGCAGTTGCATATATCACAAAAAGAGACTTTCTTTTTTGGTTTCGATCTCACACTGCGAAAGAAAT
CAAATGGGGAGGCGCTAAGCATCATCCGGAGGATAAAGATGATGGGCAACGAATGCATCCTCGTTCGTCC
TTTCAGGCTTTTCTTGAAGTTGTTAAGAGCCGGAGTCAGCCATGGGAAACTGCGGAAATGGATGCGATTC
ACTCGCTCCAGCTTATTCTGAGAGACTCTTTTAAAGAATCTGGTGGTTCTGCCGGTGGCTCCGGTTCTGG
CTCCAGCGGTGGCAGCTCTGGTGCGTCCGGCACGGGTACTGCGGGTGGCACTGGCAGCGGTTCCGGTACT
GGCTCTGGCAACCGGAAATGGTTTCCCGCAGAACCTGAAGATGTTCGCGATTATCTTCTATATCTTCAGG
CGCGCGGTCTGGCAGTAAAAACTATCCAGCAACATTTGGGCCAGCTAAACATGCTTCATCGTCGGTCCGG
GCTGCCACGACCAAGTGACAGCAATGCTGTTTCACTGGTTATGCGGCGGATCCGAAAAGAAAACGTTGAT
GCCGGTGAACGTGCAAAACAGGCTCTAGCGTTCGAACGCACTGATTTCGACCAGGTTCGTTCACTCATGG
AAAATAGCGATCGCTGCCAGGATATACGTAATCTGGCATTTCTGGGGATTGCTTATAACACCCTGTTACG
TATAGCCGAAATTGCCAGGATCAGGGTTAAAGATATCTCACGTACTGACGGTGGGAGAATGTTAATCCAT
ATTGGCAGAACGAAAACGCTGGTTAGCACCGCAGGTGTAGAGAAGGCACTTAGCCTGGGGGTAACTAAAC
TGGTCGAGCGATGGATTTCCGTCTCTGGTGTAGCTGATGATCCGAATAACTACCTGTTTTGCCGGGTCAG
AAAAAATGGTGTTGCCGCGCCATCTGCCACCAGCCAGCTATCAACTCGCGCCCTGGAAGGGATTTTTGAA
GCAACTCATCGATTGATTTACGGCGCTAAGGATGACTCTGGTCAGAGATACCTGGCCTGGTCTGGACACA
GTGCCCGTGTCGGAGCCGCGCGAGATATGGCCCGCGCTGGAGTTTCAATACCGGAGATCATGCAAGCTGG
TGGCTGGACCAATGTAAATATTGTCATGAACTATATCCGTAACCTGGATAGTGAAACAGGGGCAATGGTG
CGCCTGCTGGAAGATGGCGATGGAAGCGGAGCTACTAACTTCAGCCTGCTGAAGCAGGCTGGAGACGTGG
AGGAGAACCCTGGACCTATGCCCAAGAAGAAGAGGAAGGTGATGTTCTTACCAACCGATTATTGTTGCAG
GTTAAGCGATCAAGAGTATATGGAGCTTGTGTTTGAGAATGGCCAGATTCTTGCAAAGGGCCAAAGATCC
AACGTTTCTCTGCATAATCAACGTACCAAATCGATCATGGATTTGTATGAGGCAGAGTATAACGAGGATT
TCATGAAGAGTATCATCCATGGTGGTGGTGGTGCCATCACAAATCTCGGGGACACGCAGGTTGTTCCACA
AAGTCATGTTGCTGCTGCCCATGAAACAAACATGTTGGAAAGCAATAAACATGTTGACGGTGGTTCTGCC
GGTGGCTCCGGTTCTGGCTCCAGCGGTGGCAGCTCTGGTGCGTCCGGCACGGGTACTGCGGGTGGCACTG
GCAGCGGTTCCGGTACTGGCTCTGGCCTGACTGTGCACCAAAACCTGCCTGCCCTCCCTGTGGATGCCAC
CTCTGATGAAGTCAGGAAGAACCTGATGGACATGTTCAGGGACAGGCAGGCCTTCTCTGAACACACCTGG
AAGATGCTCCTGTCTGTGTGCAGATCCTGGGCTGCCTGGTGCAAGCTGAACTGAACCCAGCTTTCTTGTA
CAAAGTGGTAGTTATTAATAGTAATCAATTACGGGGTCATTAGTTCATAGCCCATATATGGAGTTCCGCG
TTACATAACTTACGGTAAATGGCCCGCCTGGCTGACCGCCCAACGACCCCCGCCCATTGACGTCAATAAT
GACGTATGTTCCCATAGTAACGCCAATAGGGACTTTCCATTGACGTCAATGGGTGGAGTATTTACGGTAA
ACTGCCCACTTGGCAGTACATCAAGTGTATCATATGCCAAGTACGCCCCCTATTGACGTCAATGACGGTA
AATGGCCCGCCTGGCATTATGCCCAGTACATGACCTTATGGGACTTTCCTACTTGGCAGTACATCTACGT
ATTAGTCATCGCTATTACCATGGTGATGCGGTTTTGGCAGTACATCAATGGGCGTGGATAGCGGTTTGAC
TCACGGGGATTTCCAAGTCTCCACCCCATTGACGTCAATGGGAGTTTGTTTTGGCACCAAAATCAACGGG
ACTTTCCAAAATGTCGTAACAACTCCGCCCCATTGACGCAAATGGGCGGTAGGCGTGTACGGTGGGAGGT
CTATATAAGCAGAGCTGGTTTAGTGAACCGTCAGATCGCCACCATGAGCGAGCTGATTAAGGAGAACATG
CACATGAAGCTGTACATGGAGGGCACCGTGGACAACCATCACTTCAAGTGCACATCCGAGGGCGAAGGCA
AGCCCTACGAGGGCACCCAGACCATGAGAATCAAGGTGGTCGAGGGCGGCCCTCTCCCCTTCGCCTTCGA
CATCCTGGCTACTAGCTTCCTCTACGGCAGCAAGACCTTCATCAACCACACCCAGGGCATCCCCGACTTC
TTCAAGCAGTCCTTCCCTGAGGGCTTCACATGGGAGAGAGTCACCACATACGAAGACGGGGGCGTGCTGA
CCGCTACCCAGGACACCAGCCTCCAGGACGGCTGCCTCATCTACAACGTCAAGATCAGAGGGGTGAACTT
CACATCCAACGGCCCTGTGATGCAGAAGAAAACACTCGGCTGGGAGGCCTTCACCGAGACGCTGTACCCC
GCTGACGGCGGCCTGGAAGGCAGAAACGACATGGCCCTGAAGCTCGTGGGCGGGAGCCATCTGATCGCAA
ACGCCAAGACCACATATAGATCCAAGAAACCCGCTAAGAACCTCAAGATGCCTGGCGTCTACTATGTGGA
CTACAGACTGGAAAGAATCAAGGAGGCCAACAACGAGACCTACGTCGAGCAGCACGAGGTGGCAGTGGCC
AGATACTGCGACCTCCCTAGCAAACTGGGGCACAAGCTTAATGGAAGCGGAGAGGGCAGGGGAAGTCTTC
TAACATGCGGGGACGTGGAGGAAAATCCCGGCCCCATGACCGAGTACAAGCCCACGGTGCGCCTCGCCAC
CCGCGACGACGTCCCCAGGGCCGTACGCACCCTCGCCGCCGCGTTCGCCGACTACCCCGCCACGCGCCAC
ACCGTCGATCCGGACCGCCACATCGAGCGGGTCACCGAGCTGCAAGAACTCTTCCTCACGCGCGTCGGGC
TCGACATCGGCAAGGTGTGGGTCGCGGACGACGGCGCCGCGGTGGCGGTCTGGACCACGCCGGAGAGCGT
CGAAGCGGGGGCGGTGTTCGCCGAGATCGGCCCGCGCATGGCCGAGTTGAGCGGTTCCCGGCTGGCCGCG
CAGCAACAGATGGAAGGCCTCCTGGCGCCGCACCGGCCCAAGGAGCCCGCGTGGTTCCTGGCCACCGTCG
GCGTCTCGCCCGACCACCAGGGCAAGGGTCTGGGCAGCGCCGTCGTGCTCCCCGGAGTGGAGGCGGCCGA
GCGCGCCGGGGTGCCCGCCTTCCTGGAGACCTCCGCGCCCCGCAACCTCCCCTTCTACGAGCGGCTCGGC
TTCACCGTCACCGCCGACGTCGAGGTGCCCGAAGGACCGCGCACCTGGTGCATGACCCGCAAGCCCGGTG
CCTGACAACTTTATTATACATAGTTGATCAATTCCGATAATCAACCTCTGGATTACAAAATTTGTGAAAG
ATTGACTGGTATTCTTAACTATGTTGCTCCTTTTACGCTATGTGGATACGCTGCTTTAATGCCTTTGTAT
CATGCTATTGCTTCCCGTATGGCTTTCATTTTCTCCTCCTTGTATAAATCCTGGTTGCTGTCTCTTTATG
AGGAGTTGTGGCCCGTTGTCAGGCAACGTGGCGTGGTGTGCACTGTGTTTGCTGACGCAACCCCCACTGG
TTGGGGCATTGCCACCACCTGTCAGCTCCTTTCCGGGACTTTCGCTTTCCCCCTCCCTATTGCCACGGCG
GAACTCATCGCCGCCTGCCTTGCCCGCTGCTGGACAGGGGCTCGGCTGTTGGGCACTGACAATTCCGTGG
TGTTGTCGGGGAAGCTGACGTCCTTTCCATGGCTGCTCGCCTGTGTTGCCACCTGGATTCTGCGCGGGAC
GTCCTTCTGCTACGTCCCTTCGGCCCTCAATCCAGCGGACCTTCCTTCCCGCGGCCTGCTGCCGGCTCTG
CGGCCTCTTCCGCGTCTTCGCCTTCGCCCTCAGACGAGTCGGATCTCCCTTTGGGCCGCCTCCCCGCATC
GGGAATTCCCGCGGTTCGCTTTAAGACCAATGACTTACAAGGCAGCTGTAGATCTTAGCCACTTTTTAAA
AGAAAAGGGGGGACTGGAAGGGCTAATTCACTCCCAACGAAGACAAGATCTGCTTTTTGCTTGTACTGGG
TCTCTCTGGTTAGACCAGATCTGAGCCTGGGAGCTCTCTGGCTAACTAGGGAACCCACTGCTTAAGCCTC
AATAAAGCTTGCCTTGAGTGCTTCAAGTAGTGTGTGCCCGTCTGTTGTGTGACTCTGGTAACTAGAGATC
CCTCAGACCCTTTTAGTCAGTGTGGAAAATCTCTAGCAGTAGTAGTTCATGTCATCTTATTATTCAGTAT
TTATAACTTGCAAAGAAATGAATATCAGAGAGTGAGAGGAACTTGTTTATTGCAGCTTATAATGGTTACA
AATAAAGCAATAGCATCACAAATTTCACAAATAAAGCATTTTTTTCACTGCATTCTAGTTGTGGTTTGTC
CAAACTCATCAATGTATCTTATCATGTCTGGCTCTAGCTATCCCGCCCCTAACTCCGCCCATCCCGCCCC
TAACTCCGCCCAGTTCCGCCCATTCTCCGCCCCATGGCTGACTAATTTTTTTTATTTATGCAGAGGCCGA
GGCCGCCTCGGCCTCTGAGCTATTCCAGAAGTAGTGAGGAGGCTTTTTTGGAGGCCTAGGGACGTACCCA
ATTCGCCCTATAGTGAGTCGTATTACGCGCGCTCACTGGCCGTCGTTTTACAACGTCGTGACTGGGAAAA
CCCTGGCGTTACCCAACTTAATCGCCTTGCAGCACATCCCCCTTTCGCCAGCTGGCGTAATAGCGAAGAG
GCCCGCACCGATCGCCCTTCCCAACAGTTGCGCAGCCTGAATGGCGAATGGG
[124 nt withheld, positions 9783-9906]
C
[91 nt withheld, positions 9908-9998]
A
[49 nt withheld, positions 10000-10048]
CCTTTGACGTTGGAGTCCACGTTCTTT
[37 nt withheld, positions 10076-10112]
ACCCTATCTCGGTCTATTCTTTTGATTTATAAGGGATTTTGCCGATTTCGGCCTATTGGTTAAAAAATGA
GCTGATTTAACAAAAATTTAACGCGAATTTTAACAAAATATTAACGCTTACAATTTAGGTGGCACTTTTC
GGGGAAATGTGCGCGGAACCCCTATTTGTTTATTTTTCTAAATACATTCAAATATGTATCCGCTCATGAG
ACAATAACCCTGATAAATGCTTCAATAATATTGAAAAAGGAAGAGTATGAGTATTCAACATTTCCGTGTC
GCCCTTATTCCCTTTTTTGCGGCATTTTGCCTTCCTGTTTTTGCTCACCCAGAAACGCTGGTGAAAGTAA
AAGATGCTGAAGATCAGTTGGGTGCACGAGTGGGTTACATCGAACTGGATCTCAACAGCGGTAAGATCCT
TGAGAGTTTTCGCCCCGAAGAACGTTTTCCAATGATGAGCACTTTTAAAGTTCTGCTATGTGGCGCGGTA
TTATCCCGTATTGACGCCGGGCAAGAGCAACTCGGTCGCCGCATACACTATTCTCAGAATGACTTGGTTG
AGTACTCACCAGTCACAGAAAAGCATCTTACGGATGGCATGACAGTAAGAGAATTATGCAGTGCTGCCAT
AACCATGAGTGATAACACTGCGGCCAACTTACTTCTGACAACGATCGGAGGACCGAAGGAGCTAACCGCT
TTTTTGCACAACATGGGGGATCATGTAACTCGCCTTGATCGTTGGGAACCGGAGCTGAATGAAGCCATAC
CAAACGACGAGCGTGACACCACGATGCCTGTAGCAATGGCAACAACGTTGCGCAAACTATTAACTGGCGA
ACTACTTACTCTAGCTTCCCGGCAACAATTAATAGACTGGATGGAGGCGGATAAAGTTGCAGGACCACTT
CTGCGCTCGGCCCTTCCGGCTGGCTGGTTTATTGCTGATAAATCTGGAGCCGGTGAGCGTGGGTCTCGCG
GTATCATTGCAGCACTGGGGCCAGATGGTAAGCCCTCCCGTATCGTAGTTATCTACACGACGGGGAGTCA
GGCAACTATGGATGAACGAAATAGACAGATCGCTGAGATAGGTGCCTCACTGATTAAGCATTGGTAACTG
TCAGACCAAGTTTACTCATATATACTTTAGATTGATTTAAAACTTCATTTTTAATTTAAAAGGATCTAGG
TGAAGATCCTTTTTGATAATCTCATGACCAAAATCCCTTAACGTGAGTTTTCGTTCCACTGAGCGTCAGA
CCCCGTAGAAAAGATCAAAGGATCTTCTTGAGATCCTTTTTTTCTGCGCGTAATCTGCTGCTTGCAAACA
AAAAAACCACCGCTACCAGCGGTGGTTTGTTTGCCGGATCAAGAGCTACCAACTCTTTTTCCGAAGGTAA
CTGGCTTCAGCAGAGCGCAGATACCAAATACTGTTCTTCTAGTGTAGCCGTAGTTAGGCCACCACTTCAA
GAACTCTGTAGCACCGCCTACATACCTCGCTCTGCTAATCCTGTTACCAGTGGCTGCTGCCAGTGGCGAT
AAGTCGTGTCTTACCGGGTTGGACTCAAGACGATAGTTACCGGATAAGGCGCAGCGGTCGGGCTGAACGG
GGGGTTCGTGCACACAGCCCAGCTTGGAGCGAACGACCTACACCGAACTGAGATACCTACAGCGTGAGCT
ATGAGAAAGCGCCACGCTTCCCGAAGAGAGAAAGGCGGACAGGTATCCGGTAAGCGGCAGGGTCGGAACA
GGAGAGCGCACGAGGGAGCTTCCAGGGGGAAACGCCTGGTATCTTTATAGTCCTGTCGGGTTTCGCCACC
TCTGACTTGAGCGTCGATTTTTGTGATGCTCGTCAGGGGGGCGGAGCCTATGGAAAAACGCCAGCAACGC
GGCCTTTTTACGGTTCCTGGCCTTTTGCTGGCCTTTTGCTCACATGTTCTTTCCTGCGTTATCCCCTGAT
TCTGTGGATAACCGTATTACCGCCTTTGAGTGAGCTGATACCGCTCGCCGCAGCCGAACGACCGAGCGCA
GCGAGTCAGTGAGCGAGGAAGCGGAAGAGCGCCCAATACGCAAACCGCCTCTCCCCGCGCGTTGGCCGAT
TCATTAATGCAGCTGGCACGACAGGTTTCCCGACTGGAAAGCGGGCAGTGAGCGCAACGCAATTAATGTG
AGTTAGCTCACTCATTAGGCACCCCAGGCTTTACACTTTATGCTTCCGGCTCGTATGTTGTGTGGAATTG
TGAGCGGATAACAATTTCACACAGGAAACAGCTATGACCATGATTACGCCAAGCGCGCAATTAACCCTCA
CTAAAGGGAACAAAAGCTGGAGCTGCAAGCTT
