Features (pLannotate 1.2.2; 38 found; start..end, strand, type, name):
     20..298     +  promoter       chicken β-actin promoter: No description available
    299..526     +  intron         hybrid intron: hybrid between chicken β-actin (CBA) and minute virus of mice (MMV) introns (Gray et al., 2011)
    532..552     +  protein_bind   attB1: mutant version of attB; core recombination site for the Gateway® BP reaction BP Clonase™
    586..2445    +  CDS            PHYB (fragment): PHYB_ARATH - Also known as HY3 From Arabidopsis thaliana (Mouse-ear cress).
   2554..3405    +  CDS            Cre (fragment): site-specific recombinase Cre is a site-specific recombinase from bacteriophage P1. Recombination occurs at loxP sequences.
   3496..3792    +  CDS            PIF6 (fragment): PIF6_ARATH - Also known as BHLH132, EN111, PIL2. Experimental evidence at protein level: Swiss-Prot protein existence level 1. From Arabidopsis thaliana (Mouse-ear cress).
   3901..4065    +  CDS            cre (fragment): RECR_BPP1 - Experimental evidence at protein level: Swiss-Prot protein existence level 1. Catalyzes site-specific recombination between two 34-base- pair LOXP sites. Its role is to maintain the phage genome as a monomeric unit-copy plasmid in the lysogenic state. From Escherichia phage P1 (Bacteriophage P1).
   4069..4093    -  protein_bind   attB2: mutant version of attB; recombination site for the Gateway® BP reaction BP Clonase™
   4153..4456    +  enhancer       CMV enhancer: human cytomegalovirus immediate early enhancer
   4457..4660    +  promoter       CMV promoter: human cytomegalovirus (CMV) immediate early promoter
   4688..5386    +  CDS            TagBFP: TagBFP is a basic (constitutively fluorescent) blue fluorescent protein published in 2008, derived from Entacmaea quadricolor. It is reported to be a very rapidly-maturing monomer with very low acid sensitivity.
   5396..5449    +  CDS            T2A: 2A peptide from Thosea asigna virus capsid protein Eukaryotic ribosomes fail to insert a peptide bond between the Gly and Pro residues, yielding separate polypeptides.
   5450..6049    +  CDS            PuroR: puromycin N-acetyltransferase; pac from Streptomyces alboniger; confers resistance to puromycin
   6083..6671    +  misc_feature   WPRE: woodchuck hepatitis virus posttranscriptional regulatory element
   6738..6757    +  misc_feature   cPPT/CTS (fragment): central polypurine tract and central termination sequence of HIV-1
   6759..6992    +  LTR            3' LTR (ΔU3): self-inactivating 3' long terminal repeat (LTR) from HIV-1
   7064..7185    +  polyA_signal   SV40 poly(A) signal: SV40 polyadenylation signal
   7225..7360    +  rep_origin     SV40 ori: SV40 origin of replication
   7381..7399    -  promoter       T7 promoter: promoter for bacteriophage T7 RNA polymerase
   7407..7562    +  CDS            lacZα (fragment): LacZα fragment of β-galactosidase; lacZ fragment
   7567..7995    +  rep_origin     f1 ori (sequence partly withheld): f1 bacteriophage origin of replication; arrow indicates direction of (+) strand synthesis
   8048..8152    +  promoter       AmpR promoter: bla
   8153..9013    +  CDS            AmpR: β-lactamase; bla; confers resistance to ampicillin, carbenicillin, and related antibiotics
   9184..9772    +  rep_origin     ori: high-copy-number ColE1/pMB1/pBR322/pUC origin of replication
   9955..10047   +  CDS            lacI (fragment): lac repressor; lacI; The lac repressor binds to the lac operator to inhibit transcription in E. coli. This inhibition can be relieved by adding lactose or isopropyl-β-D-thiogalactopyranoside (IPTG).
  10060..10081   +  protein_bind   CAP binding site: CAP binding activates transcription in the presence of cAMP. E. coli catabolite activator protein
  10096..10126   +  promoter       lac promoter: promoter for the E. coli lac operon
  10130..10152   +  protein_bind   lac operator (fragment): The lac repressor binds to the lac operator to inhibit transcription in E. coli. This inhibition can be relieved by adding lactose or isopropyl-β-D-thiogalactopyranoside (IPTG). lac repressor encoded by lacI
  10195..10213   +  promoter       T3 promoter: promoter for bacteriophage T3 RNA polymerase
  10241..10467   +  promoter       RSV promoter: Rous sarcoma virus enhancer/promoter
  10468..10648   +  LTR            5' LTR (truncated): truncated 5' long terminal repeat (LTR) from HIV-1
  10695..10820   +  misc_feature   HIV-1 Ψ: packaging signal of human immunodeficiency virus type 1
  10804..11167   +  CDS            HIV-1 gag (fragment): gag protein from human immunodeficiency virus 1; gag
  11313..11546   +  misc_feature   RRE: The Rev response element (RRE) of HIV-1 allows for Rev-dependent mRNA export from the nucleus to the cytoplasm.
  11923..12023   +  CDS            Rev (fragment): human immunodeficiency virus 1 (HIV-1) Rev protein; rev; enhances nuclear export of unspliced and incompletely spliced viral mRNAs
  12041..12158   +  misc_feature   cPPT/CTS: central polypurine tract and central termination sequence of HIV-1
  12167..12187   +  protein_bind   attB4: mutant version of attB; core recombination site for the Gateway® BP reaction BP Clonase™
  12188..18      +  enhancer       CMV enhancer (across the origin): human cytomegalovirus immediate early enhancer; contains an 18-bp deletion relative to the standard CMV enhancer
>Addgene plasmid #131786 | pLenti-CreLite | addgene full sequence | sequence record 268071 | Addgene NGS Result
GTCATCGCTATTACCATGGTCGAGGTGAGCCCCACGTTCTGCTTCACTCTCCCCATCTCCCCCCCCTCCC
CACCCCCAATTTTGTATTTATTTATTTTTTWATTATTTTGTGCAGCGATGGGGGCGGGSGGGGGGGGGGG
GGCGCGCGCCAGGCGGGGCGGGGCGGGGCGAGGGGCGGGGCGGGGCGAGGCGGAGAGGTGCGGCGGCAGC
CAATCAGAGCGGCGCGCTCCGAAAGTTTCCTTTTATGGCGAGGCGGCGGCGGCGGCGGCCCTATAAAAAG
CGAAGCGCGCGGCGGGCGGGAGTCGCTGCGCGCTGCCTTCGCCCCGTGCCCCGCTCCGCCGCCGCCTCGC
GCCGCCCGCCCCGGCTCTGACTGACCGCGTTACTCCCACAGGTGAGCGGGCGGGACGGCCCTTCTCCTCC
GGGCTGTAATTAGCTGAGCAAGAGGTAAGGGTTTAAGGGATGGTTGGTTGGTGGGGTATTAATGTTTAAT
TACCTGGAGCACCTGCCTGAAATCACTTTTTTTCAGGTTGGCAAGTTTGTACAAAAAAGCAGGCTGCCAC
CATGCCCAAGAAGAAGAGGAAGGTGGTTTCCGGAGTCGGGGGTAGTGGCGGTGGCCGTGGCGGTGGCCGT
GGCGGAGAAGAAGAACCGTCGTCAAGTCACACTCCTAATAACCGAAGAGGAGGAGAACAAGCTCAATCGT
CGGGAACGAAATCTCTCAGACCAAGAAGCAACACTGAATCAATGAGCAAAGCAATTCAACAGTACACCGT
CGACGCAAGACTCCACGCCGTTTTCGAACAATCCGGCGAATCAGGGAAATCATTCGACTACTCACAATCA
CTCAAAACGACGACGTACGGTTCCTCTGTACCTGAGCAACAGATCACAGCTTATCTCTCTCGAATCCAGC
GAGGTGGTTACATTCAGCCTTTCGGATGTATGATCGCCGTCGATGAATCCAGTTTCCGGATCATCGGTTA
CAGTGAAAACGCCAGAGAAATGTTAGGGATTATGCCTCAATCTGTTCCTACTCTTGAGAAACCTGAGATT
CTAGCTATGGGAACTGATGTGAGATCTTTGTTCACTTCTTCGAGCTCGATTCTACTCGAGCGTGCTTTCG
TTGCTCGAGAGATTACCTTGTTAAATCCGGTTTGGATCCATTCCAAGAATACTGGTAAACCGTTTTACGC
CATTCTTCATAGGATTGATGTTGGTGTTGTTATTGATTTAGAGCCAGCTAGAACTGAAGATCCTGCGCTT
TCTATTGCTGGTGCTGTTCAATCGCAGAAACTCGCGGTTCGTGCGATTTCTCAGTTACAGGCTCTTCCTG
GTGGAGATATTAAGCTTTTGTGTGACACTGTCGTGGAAAGTGTGAGGGACTTGACTGGTTATGATCGTGT
TATGGTTTATAAGTTTCATGAAGATGAGCATGGAGAAGTTGTAGCTGAGAGTAAACGAGACGATTTAGAG
CCTTATATTGGACTGCATTATCCTGCTACTGATATTCCTCAAGCGTCAAGGTTCTTGTTTAAGCAGAACC
GTGTCCGAATGATAGTAGATTGCAATGCCACACCTGTTCTTGTGGTCCAGGACGATAGGCTAACTCAGTC
TATGTGCTTGGTTGGTTCTACTCTTAGGGCTCCTCATGGTTGTCACTCTCAGTATATGGCTAACATGGGA
TCTATTGCGTCTTTAGCAATGGCGGTTATAATCAATGGAAATGAAGATGATGGGAGCAATGTAGCTAGTG
GAAGAAGCTCGATGAGGCTTTGGGGTTTGGTTGTTTGCCATCACACTTCTTCTCGCTGCATACCGTTTCC
GCTAAGGTATGCTTGTGAGTTTTTGATGCAGGCTTTCGGTTTACAGTTAAACATGGAATTGCAGTTAGCT
TTGCAAATGTCAGAGAAACGCGTTTTGAGAACGCAGACACTGTTATGTGATATGCTTCTGCGTGACTCGC
CTGCTGGAATTGTTACACAGAGTCCCAGTATCATGGACTTAGTGAAATGTGACGGTGCAGCATTTCTTTA
CCACGGGAAGTATTACCCGTTGGGTGTTGCTCCTAGTGAAGTTCAGATAAAAGATGTTGTGGAGTGGTTG
CTTGCGAATCATGCGGATTCAACCGGATTAAGCACTGATAGTTTAGGCGATGCGGGGTATCCCGGTGCAG
CTGCGTTAGGGGATGCTGTGTGCGGTATGGCAGTTGCATATATCACAAAAAGAGACTTTCTTTTTTGGTT
TCGATCTCACACTGCGAAAGAAATCAAATGGGGAGGCGCTAAGCATCATCCGGAGGATAAAGATGATGGG
CAACGAATGCATCCTCGTTCGTCCTTTCAGGCTTTTCTTGAAGTTGTTAAGAGCCGGAGTCAGCCATGGG
AAACTGCGGAAATGGATGCGATTCACTCGCTCCAGCTTATTCTGAGAGACTCTTTTAAAGAATCTGGTGG
TTCTGCCGGTGGCTCCGGTTCTGGCTCCAGCGGTGGCAGCTCTGGTGCGTCCGGCACGGGTACTGCGGGT
GGCACTGGCAGCGGTTCCGGTACTGGCTCTGGCAACCGGAAATGGTTTCCCGCAGAACCTGAAGATGTTC
GCGATTATCTTCTATATCTTCAGGCGCGCGGTCTGGCAGTAAAAACTATCCAGCAACATTTGGGCCAGCT
AAACATGCTTCATCGTCGGTCCGGGCTGCCACGACCAAGTGACAGCAATGCTGTTTCACTGGTTATGCGG
CGGATCCGAAAAGAAAACGTTGATGCCGGTGAACGTGCAAAACAGGCTCTAGCGTTCGAACGCACTGATT
TCGACCAGGTTCGTTCACTCATGGAAAATAGCGATCGCTGCCAGGATATACGTAATCTGGCATTTCTGGG
GATTGCTTATAACACCCTGTTACGTATAGCCGAAATTGCCAGGATCAGGGTTAAAGATATCTCACGTACT
GACGGTGGGAGAATGTTAATCCATATTGGCAGAACGAAAACGCTGGTTAGCACCGCAGGTGTAGAGAAGG
CACTTAGCCTGGGGGTAACTAAACTGGTCGAGCGATGGATTTCCGTCTCTGGTGTAGCTGATGATCCGAA
TAACTACCTGTTTTGCCGGGTCAGAAAAAATGGTGTTGCCGCGCCATCTGCCACCAGCCAGCTATCAACT
CGCGCCCTGGAAGGGATTTTTGAAGCAACTCATCGATTGATTTACGGCGCTAAGGATGACTCTGGTCAGA
GATACCTGGCCTGGTCTGGACACAGTGCCCGTGTCGGAGCCGCGCGAGATATGGCCCGCGCTGGAGTTTC
AATACCGGAGATCATGCAAGCTGGTGGCTGGACCAATGTAAATATTGTCATGAACTATATCCGTAACCTG
GATAGTGAAACAGGGGCAATGGTGCGCCTGCTGGAAGATGGCGATGGAAGCGGAGCTACTAACTTCAGCC
TGCTGAAGCAGGCTGGAGACGTGGAGGAGAACCCTGGACCTATGCCCAAGAAGAAGAGGAAGGTGATGTT
CTTACCAACCGATTATTGTTGCAGGTTAAGCGATCAAGAGTATATGGAGCTTGTGTTTGAGAATGGCCAG
ATTCTTGCAAAGGGCCAAAGATCCAACGTTTCTCTGCATAATCAACGTACCAAATCGATCATGGATTTGT
ATGAGGCAGAGTATAACGAGGATTTCATGAAGAGTATCATCCATGGTGGTGGTGGTGCCATCACAAATCT
CGGGGACACGCAGGTTGTTCCACAAAGTCATGTTGCTGCTGCCCATGAAACAAACATGTTGGAAAGCAAT
AAACATGTTGACGGTGGTTCTGCCGGTGGCTCCGGTTCTGGCTCCAGCGGTGGCAGCTCTGGTGCGTCCG
GCACGGGTACTGCGGGTGGCACTGGCAGCGGTTCCGGTACTGGCTCTGGCCTGACTGTGCACCAAAACCT
GCCTGCCCTCCCTGTGGATGCCACCTCTGATGAAGTCAGGAAGAACCTGATGGACATGTTCAGGGACAGG
CAGGCCTTCTCTGAACACACCTGGAAGATGCTCCTGTCTGTGTGCAGATCCTGGGCTGCCTGGTGCAAGC
TGAACTGAACCCAGCTTTCTTGTACAAAGTGGTAGTTATTAATAGTAATCAATTACGGGGTCATTAGTTC
ATAGCCCATATATGGAGTTCCGCGTTACATAACTTACGGTAAATGGCCCGCCTGGCTGACCGCCCAACGA
CCCCCGCCCATTGACGTCAATAATGACGTATGTTCCCATAGTAACGCCAATAGGGACTTTCCATTGACGT
CAATGGGTGGAGTATTTACGGTAAACTGCCCACTTGGCAGTACATCAAGTGTATCATATGCCAAGTACGC
CCCCTATTGACGTCAATGACGGTAAATGGCCCGCCTGGCATTATGCCCAGTACATGACCTTATGGGACTT
TCCTACTTGGCAGTACATCTACGTATTAGTCATCGCTATTACCATGGTGATGCGGTTTTGGCAGTACATC
AATGGGCGTGGATAGCGGTTTGACTCACGGGGATTTCCAAGTCTCCACCCCATTGACGTCAATGGGAGTT
TGTTTTGGCACCAAAATCAACGGGACTTTCCAAAATGTCGTAACAACTCCGCCCCATTGACGCAAATGGG
CGGTAGGCGTGTACGGTGGGAGGTCTATATAAGCAGAGCTGGTTTAGTGAACCGTCAGATCGCCACCATG
AGCGAGCTGATTAAGGAGAACATGCACATGAAGCTGTACATGGAGGGCACCGTGGACAACCATCACTTCA
AGTGCACATCCGAGGGCGAAGGCAAGCCCTACGAGGGCACCCAGACCATGAGAATCAAGGTGGTCGAGGG
CGGCCCTCTCCCCTTCGCCTTCGACATCCTGGCTACTAGCTTCCTCTACGGCAGCAAGACCTTCATCAAC
CACACCCAGGGCATCCCCGACTTCTTCAAGCAGTCCTTCCCTGAGGGCTTCACATGGGAGAGAGTCACCA
CATACGAAGACGGGGGCGTGCTGACCGCTACCCAGGACACCAGCCTCCAGGACGGCTGCCTCATCTACAA
CGTCAAGATCAGAGGGGTGAACTTCACATCCAACGGCCCTGTGATGCAGAAGAAAACACTCGGCTGGGAG
GCCTTCACCGAGACGCTGTACCCCGCTGACGGCGGCCTGGAAGGCAGAAACGACATGGCCCTGAAGCTCG
TGGGCGGGAGCCATCTGATCGCAAACGCCAAGACCACATATAGATCCAAGAAACCCGCTAAGAACCTCAA
GATGCCTGGCGTCTACTATGTGGACTACAGACTGGAAAGAATCAAGGAGGCCAACAACGAGACCTACGTC
GAGCAGCACGAGGTGGCAGTGGCCAGATACTGCGACCTCCCTAGCAAACTGGGGCACAAGCTTAATGGAA
GCGGAGAGGGCAGGGGAAGTCTTCTAACATGCGGGGACGTGGAGGAAAATCCCGGCCCCATGACCGAGTA
CAAGCCCACGGTGCGCCTCGCCACCCGCGACGACGTCCCCAGGGCCGTACGCACCCTCGCCGCCGCGTTC
GCCGACTACCCCGCCACGCGCCACACCGTCGATCCGGACCGCCACATCGAGCGGGTCACCGAGCTGCAAG
AACTCTTCCTCACGCGCGTCGGGCTCGACATCGGCAAGGTGTGGGTCGCGGACGACGGCGCCGCGGTGGC
GGTCTGGACCACGCCGGAGAGCGTCGAAGCGGGGGCGGTGTTCGCCGAGATCGGCCCGCGCATGGCCGAG
TTGAGCGGTTCCCGGCTGGCCGCGCAGCAACAGATGGAAGGCCTCCTGGCGCCGCACCGGCCCAAGGAGC
CCGCGTGGTTCCTGGCCACCGTCGGCGTCTCGCCCGACCACCAGGGCAAGGGTCTGGGCAGCGCCGTCGT
GCTCCCCGGAGTGGAGGCGGCCGAGCGCGCCGGGGTGCCCGCCTTCCTGGAGACCTCCGCGCCCCGCAAC
CTCCCCTTCTACGAGCGGCTCGGCTTCACCGTCACCGCCGACGTCGAGGTGCCCGAAGGACCGCGCACCT
GGTGCATGACCCGCAAGCCCGGTGCCTGACAACTTTATTATACATAGTTGATCAATTCCGATAATCAACC
TCTGGATTACAAAATTTGTGAAAGATTGACTGGTATTCTTAACTATGTTGCTCCTTTTACGCTATGTGGA
TACGCTGCTTTAATGCCTTTGTATCATGCTATTGCTTCCCGTATGGCTTTCATTTTCTCCTCCTTGTATA
AATCCTGGTTGCTGTCTCTTTATGAGGAGTTGTGGCCCGTTGTCAGGCAACGTGGCGTGGTGTGCACTGT
GTTTGCTGACGCAACCCCCACTGGTTGGGGCATTGCCACCACCTGTCAGCTCCTTTCCGGGACTTTCGCT
TTCCCCCTCCCTATTGCCACGGCGGAACTCATCGCCGCCTGCCTTGCCCGCTGCTGGACAGGGGCTCGGC
TGTTGGGCACTGACAATTCCGTGGTGTTGTCGGGGAAGCTGACGTCCTTTCCATGGCTGCTCGCCTGTGT
TGCCACCTGGATTCTGCGCGGGACGTCCTTCTGCTACGTCCCTTCGGCCCTCAATCCAGCGGACCTTCCT
TCCCGCGGCCTGCTGCCGGCTCTGCGGCCTCTTCCGCGTCTTCGCCTTCGCCCTCAGACGAGTCGGATCT
CCCTTTGGGCCGCCTCCCCGCATCGGGAATTCCCGCGGTTCGCTTTAAGACCAATGACTTACAAGGCAGC
TGTAGATCTTAGCCACTTTTTAAAAGAAAAGGGGGGACTGGAAGGGCTAATTCACTCCCAACGAAGACAA
GATCTGCTTTTTGCTTGTACTGGGTCTCTCTGGTTAGACCAGATCTGAGCCTGGGAGCTCTCTGGCTAAC
TAGGGAACCCACTGCTTAAGCCTCAATAAAGCTTGCCTTGAGTGCTTCAAGTAGTGTGTGCCCGTCTGTT
GTGTGACTCTGGTAACTAGAGATCCCTCAGACCCTTTTAGTCAGTGTGGAAAATCTCTAGCAGTAGTAGT
TCATGTCATCTTATTATTCAGTATTTATAACTTGCAAAGAAATGAATATCAGAGAGTGAGAGGAACTTGT
TTATTGCAGCTTATAATGGTTACAAATAAAGCAATAGCATCACAAATTTCACAAATAAAGCATTTTTTTC
ACTGCATTCTAGTTGTGGTTTGTCCAAACTCATCAATGTATCTTATCATGTCTGGCTCTAGCTATCCCGC
CCCTAACTCCGCCCATCCCGCCCCTAACTCCGCCCAGTTCCGCCCATTCTCCGCCCCATGGCTGACTAAT
TTTTTTTATTTATGCAGAGGCCGAGGCCGCCTCGGCCTCTGAGCTATTCCAGAAGTAGTGAGGAGGCTTT
TTTGGAGGCCTAGGGACGTACCCAATTCGCCCTATAGTGAGTCGTATTACGCGCGCTCACTGGCCGTCGT
TTTACAACGTCGTGACTGGGAAAACCCTGGCGTTACCCAACTTAATCGCCTTGCAGCACATCCCCCTTTC
GCCAGCTGGCGTAATAGCGAAGAGGCCCGCACCGATCGCCCTTCCCAACAGTTGCGCAGCCTGAATGGCG
AATGGG
[124 nt withheld, positions 7567-7690]
C
[91 nt withheld, positions 7692-7782]
A
[49 nt withheld, positions 7784-7832]
CCTTTGACGTTGGAGTCCACGTTCTTT
[37 nt withheld, positions 7860-7896]
ACCCTATCTCGGTCTATTCTTTTGATTTATAAGGGATTTTGCCGATTTCGGCCTATTGGTTAAAAAATGA
GCTGATTTAACAAAAATTTAACGCGAATTTTAACAAAATATTAACGCTTACAATTTAGGTGGCACTTTTC
GGGGAAATGTGCGCGGAACCCCTATTTGTTTATTTTTCTAAATACATTCAAATATGTATCCGCTCATGAG
ACAATAACCCTGATAAATGCTTCAATAATATTGAAAAAGGAAGAGTATGAGTATTCAACATTTCCGTGTC
GCCCTTATTCCCTTTTTTGCGGCATTTTGCCTTCCTGTTTTTGCTCACCCAGAAACGCTGGTGAAAGTAA
AAGATGCTGAAGATCAGTTGGGTGCACGAGTGGGTTACATCGAACTGGATCTCAACAGCGGTAAGATCCT
TGAGAGTTTTCGCCCCGAAGAACGTTTTCCAATGATGAGCACTTTTAAAGTTCTGCTATGTGGCGCGGTA
TTATCCCGTATTGACGCCGGGCAAGAGCAACTCGGTCGCCGCATACACTATTCTCAGAATGACTTGGTTG
AGTACTCACCAGTCACAGAAAAGCATCTTACGGATGGCATGACAGTAAGAGAATTATGCAGTGCTGCCAT
AACCATGAGTGATAACACTGCGGCCAACTTACTTCTGACAACGATCGGAGGACCGAAGGAGCTAACCGCT
TTTTTGCACAACATGGGGGATCATGTAACTCGCCTTGATCGTTGGGAACCGGAGCTGAATGAAGCCATAC
CAAACGACGAGCGTGACACCACGATGCCTGTAGCAATGGCAACAACGTTGCGCAAACTATTAACTGGCGA
ACTACTTACTCTAGCTTCCCGGCAACAATTAATAGACTGGATGGAGGCGGATAAAGTTGCAGGACCACTT
CTGCGCTCGGCCCTTCCGGCTGGCTGGTTTATTGCTGATAAATCTGGAGCCGGTGAGCGTGGGTCTCGCG
GTATCATTGCAGCACTGGGGCCAGATGGTAAGCCCTCCCGTATCGTAGTTATCTACACGACGGGGAGTCA
GGCAACTATGGATGAACGAAATAGACAGATCGCTGAGATAGGTGCCTCACTGATTAAGCATTGGTAACTG
TCAGACCAAGTTTACTCATATATACTTTAGATTGATTTAAAACTTCATTTTTAATTTAAAAGGATCTAGG
TGAAGATCCTTTTTGATAATCTCATGACCAAAATCCCTTAACGTGAGTTTTCGTTCCACTGAGCGTCAGA
CCCCGTAGAAAAGATCAAAGGATCTTCTTGAGATCCTTTTTTTCTGCGCGTAATCTGCTGCTTGCAAACA
AAAAAACCACCGCTACCAGCGGTGGTTTGTTTGCCGGATCAAGAGCTACCAACTCTTTTTCCGAAGGTAA
CTGGCTTCAGCAGAGCGCAGATACCAAATACTGTTCTTCTAGTGTAGCCGTAGTTAGGCCACCACTTCAA
GAACTCTGTAGCACCGCCTACATACCTCGCTCTGCTAATCCTGTTACCAGTGGCTGCTGCCAGTGGCGAT
AAGTCGTGTCTTACCGGGTTGGACTCAAGACGATAGTTACCGGATAAGGCGCAGCGGTCGGGCTGAACGG
GGGGTTCGTGCACACAGCCCAGCTTGGAGCGAACGACCTACACCGAACTGAGATACCTACAGCGTGAGCT
ATGAGAAAGCGCCACGCTTCCCGAAGAGAGAAAGGCGGACAGGTATCCGGTAAGCGGCAGGGTCGGAACA
GGAGAGCGCACGAGGGAGCTTCCAGGGGGAAACGCCTGGTATCTTTATAGTCCTGTCGGGTTTCGCCACC
TCTGACTTGAGCGTCGATTTTTGTGATGCTCGTCAGGGGGGCGGAGCCTATGGAAAAACGCCAGCAACGC
GGCCTTTTTACGGTTCCTGGCCTTTTGCTGGCCTTTTGCTCACATGTTCTTTCCTGCGTTATCCCCTGAT
TCTGTGGATAACCGTATTACCGCCTTTGAGTGAGCTGATACCGCTCGCCGCAGCCGAACGACCGAGCGCA
GCGAGTCAGTGAGCGAGGAAGCGGAAGAGCGCCCAATACGCAAACCGCCTCTCCCCGCGCGTTGGCCGAT
TCATTAATGCAGCTGGCACGACAGGTTTCCCGACTGGAAAGCGGGCAGTGAGCGCAACGCAATTAATGTG
AGTTAGCTCACTCATTAGGCACCCCAGGCTTTACACTTTATGCTTCCGGCTCGTATGTTGTGTGGAATTG
TGAGCGGATAACAATTTCACACAGGAAACAGCTATGACCATGATTACGCCAAGCGCGCAATTAACCCTCA
CTAAAGGGAACAAAAGCTGGAGCTGCAAGCTTAATGTAGTCTTATGCAATACTCTTGTAGTCTTGCAACA
TGGTAACGATGAGTTAGCAACATGCCTTACAAGGAGAGAAAAAGCACCGTGCATGCCGATTGGTGGAAGT
AAGGTGGTACGATCGTGCCTTATTAGGAAGGCAACAGACGGGTCTGACATGGATTGGACGAACCACTGAA
TTGCCGCATTGCAGAGATATTGTATTTAAGTGCCTAGCTCGATACATAAACGGGTCTCTCTGGTTAGACC
AGATCTGAGCCTGGGAGCTCTCTGGCTAACTAGGGAACCCACTGCTTAAGCCTCAATAAAGCTTGCCTTG
AGTGCTTCAAGTAGTGTGTGCCCGTCTGTTGTGTGACTCTGGTAACTAGAGATCCCTCAGACCCTTTTAG
TCAGTGTGGAAAATCTCTAGCAGTGGCGCCCGAACAGGGACTTGAAAGCGAAAGGGAAACCAGAGGAGCT
CTCTCGACGCAGGACTCGGCTTGCTGAAGCGCGCACGGCAAGAGGCGAGGGGCGGCGACTGGTGAGTACG
CCAAAAATTTTGACTAGCGGAGGCTAGAAGGAGAGAGATGGGTGCGAGAGCGTCAGTATTAAGCGGGGGA
GAATTAGATCGCGATGGGAAAAAATTCGGTTAAGGCCAGGGGGAAAGAAAAAATATAAATTAAAACATAT
AGTATGGGCAAGCAGGGAGCTAGAACGATTCGCAGTTAATCCTGGCCTGTTAGAAACATCAGAAGGCTGT
AGACAAATACTGGGACAGCTACAACCATCCCTTCAGACAGGATCAGAAGAACTTAGATCATTATATAATA
CAGTAGCAACCCTCTATTGTGTGCATCAAAGGATAGAGATAAAAGACACCAAGGAAGCTTTAGACAAGAT
AGAGGAAGAGCAAAACAAAAGTAAGACCACCGCACAGCAAGCGGCCGCTGATCTTCAGACCTGGAGGAGG
AGATATGAGGGACAATTGGAGAAGTGAATTATATAAATATAAAGTAGTAAAAATTGAACCATTAGGAGTA
GCACCCACCAAGGCAAAGAGAAGAGTGGTGCAGAGAGAAAAAAGAGCAGTGGGAATAGGAGCTTTGTTCC
TTGGGTTCTTGGGAGCAGCAGGAAGCACTATGGGCGCAGCGTCAATGACGCTGACGGTACAGGCCAGACA
ATTATTGTCTGGTATAGTGCAGCAGCAGAACAATTTGCTGAGGGCTATTGAGGCGCAACAGCATCTGTTG
CAACTCACAGTCTGGGGCATCAAGCAGCTCCAGGCAAGAATCCTGGCTGTGGAAAGATACCTAAAGGATC
AACAGCTCCTGGGGATTTGGGGTTGCTCTGGAAAACTCATTTGCACCACTGCTGTGCCTTGGAATGCTAG
TTGGAGTAATAAATCTCTGGAACAGATTTGGAATCACACGACCTGGATGGAGTGGGACAGAGAAATTAAC
AATTACACAAGCTTAATACACTCCTTAATTGAAGAATCGCAAAACCAGCAAGAAAAGAATGAACAAGAAT
TATTGGAATTAGATAAATGGGCAAGTTTGTGGAATTGGTTTAACATAACAAATTGGCTGTGGTATATAAA
ATTATTCATAATGATAGTAGGAGGCTTGGTAGGTTTAAGAATAGTTTTTGCTGTACTTTCTATAGTGAAT
AGAGTTAGGCAGGGATATTCACCATTATCGTTTCAGACCCACCTCCCAACCCCGAGGGGACCCGACAGGC
CCGAAGGAATAGAAGAAGAAGGTGGAGAGAGAGACAGAGACAGATCCATTCGATTAGTGAACGGATCTCG
ACGGTATCGCTAGCTTTTAAAAGAAAAGGGGGGATTGGGGGGTACAGTGCAGGGGAAAGAATAGTAGACA
TAATAGCAACAGACATACAAACTAAAGAATTACAAAAACAAATTACAAAAATTCAAAATTTTACTAGTAT
CAACTTTGTATAGAAAAGTTGCGTTACATAACTTACGGTAAATGGCCCGCCTGGCTGACCGCCCAACGAC
CCCCGCCCATTGACGTCAATAGTAACGCCAATAGGGACTTTCCATTGACGTCAATGGGTGGAGTATTTAC
GGTAAACTGCCCACTTGGCAGTACATCAAGTGTATCATATGCCAAGTACGCCCCCTATTGACGTCAATGA
CGGTAAATGGCCCGCCTGGCATTGTGCCCAGTACATGACCTTATGGGACTTTCCTACTTGGCAGTACATC
TACGTATTA
